>Addgene plasmid #242466 | pLV-puro-EF1A-3XFLAG-hASB8_L199R | addgene full sequence | sequence record 488462 | Addgene NGS Result
AATGTAGTCTTATGCAATACTCTTGTAGTCTTGCAACATGGTAACGATGAGTTAGCAACATGCCTTACAA
GGAGAGAAAAAGCACCGTGCATGCCGATTGGTGGAAGTAAGGTGGTACGATCGTGCCTTATTAGGAAGGC
AACAGACGGGTCTGACATGGATTGGACGAACCACTGAATTGCCGCATTGCAGAGATATTGTATTTAAGTG
CCTAGCTCGATACATAAACGGGTCTCTCTGGTTAGACCAGATCTGAGCCTGGGAGCTCTCTGGCTAACTA
GGGAACCCACTGCTTAAGCCTCAATAAAGCTTGCCTTGAGTGCTTCAAGTAGTGTGTGCCCGTCTGTTGT
GTGACTCTGGTAACTAGAGATCCCTCAGACCCTTTTAGTCAGTGTGGAAAATCTCTAGCAGTGGCGCCCG
AACAGGGACTTGAAAGCGAAAGGGAAACCAGAGGAGCTCTCTCGACGCAGGACTCGGCTTGCTGAAGCGC
GCACGGCAAGAGGCGAGGGGCGGCGACTGGTGAGTACGCCAAAAATTTTGACTAGCGGAGGCTAGAAGGA
GAGAGATGGGTGCGAGAGCGTCAGTATTAAGCGGGGGAGAATTAGATCGCGATGGGAAAAAATTCGGTTA
AGGCCAGGGGGAAAGAAAAAATATAAATTAAAACATATAGTATGGGCAAGCAGGGAGCTAGAACGATTCG
CAGTTAATCCTGGCCTGTTAGAAACATCAGAAGGCTGTAGACAAATACTGGGACAGCTACAACCATCCCT
TCAGACAGGATCAGAAGAACTTAGATCATTATATAATACAGTAGCAACCCTCTATTGTGTGCATCAAAGG
ATAGAGATAAAAGACACCAAGGAAGCTTTAGACAAGATAGAGGAAGAGCAAAACAAAAGTAAGACCACCG
CACAGCAAGCGGCCGCTGATCTTCAGACCTGGAGGAGGAGATATGAGGGACAATTGGAGAAGTGAATTAT
ATAAATATAAAGTAGTAAAAATTGAACCATTAGGAGTAGCACCCACCAAGGCAAAGAGAAGAGTGGTGCA
GAGAGAAAAAAGAGCAGTGGGAATAGGAGCTTTGTTCCTTGGGTTCTTGGGAGCAGCAGGAAGCACTATG
GGCGCAGCGTCAATGACGCTGACGGTACAGGCCAGACAATTATTGTCTGGTATAGTGCAGCAGCAGAACA
ATTTGCTGAGGGCTATTGAGGCGCAACAGCATCTGTTGCAACTCACAGTCTGGGGCATCAAGCAGCTCCA
GGCAAGAATCCTGGCTGTGGAAAGATACCTAAAGGATCAACAGCTCCTGGGGATTTGGGGTTGCTCTGGA
AAACTCATTTGCACCACTGCTGTGCCTTGGAATGCTAGTTGGAGTAATAAATCTCTGGAACAGATTTGGA
ATCACACGACCTGGATGGAGTGGGACAGAGAAATTAACAATTACACAAGCTTAATACACTCCTTAATTGA
AGAATCGCAAAACCAGCAAGAAAAGAATGAACAAGAATTATTGGAATTAGATAAATGGGCAAGTTTGTGG
AATTGGTTTAACATAACAAATTGGCTGTGGTATATAAAATTATTCATAATGATAGTAGGAGGCTTGGTAG
GTTTAAGAATAGTTTTTGCTGTACTTTCTATAGTGAATAGAGTTAGGCAGGGATATTCACCATTATCGTT
TCAGACCCACCTCCCAACCCCGAGGGGACCCGACAGGCCCGAAGGAATAGAAGAAGAAGGTGGAGAGAGA
GACAGAGACAGATCCATTCGATTAGTGAACGGATCTCGACGGTATCGCTAGCTTTTAAAAGAAAAGGGGG
GATTGGGGGGTACAGTGCAGGGGAAAGAATAGTAGACATAATAGCAACAGACATACAAACTAAAGAATTA
CAAAAACAAATTACAAAAATTCAAAATTTTACTAGTGATTATCGGATCAACTTTGTATAGAAAAGTTGGG
CTCCGGTGCCCGTCAGTGGGCAGAGCGCACATCGCCCACAGTCCCCGAGAAGTTGGGGGGAGGGGTCGGC
AATTGAACCGGTGCCTAGAGAAGGTGGCGCGGGGTAAACTGGGAAAGTGATGTCGTGTACTGGCTCCGCC
TTTTTCCCGAGGGTGGGGGAGAACCGTATATAAGTGCAGTAGTCGCCGTGAACGTTCTTTTTCGCAACGG
GTTTGCCGCCAGAACACAGGTAAGTGCCGTGTGTGGTTCCCGCGGGCCTGGCCTCTTTACGGGTTATGGC
CCTTGCGTGCCTTGAATTACTTCCACCTGGCTGCAGTACGTGATTCTTGATCCCGAGCTTCGGGTTGGAA
GTGGGTGGGAGAGTTCGAGGCCTTGCGCTTAAGGAGCCCCTTCGCCTCGTGCTTGAGTTGAGGCCTGGCC
TGGGCGCTGGGGCCGCCGCGTGCGAATCTGGTGGCACCTTCGCGCCTGTCTCGCTGCTTTCGATAAGTCT
CTAGCCATTTAAAATTTTTGATGACCTGCTGCGACGCTTTTTTTCTGGCAAGATAGTCTTGTAAATGCGG
GCCAAGATCTGCACACTGGTATTTCGGTTTTTGGGGCCGCGGGCGGCGACGGGGCCCGTGCGTCCCAGCG
CACATGTTCGGCGAGGCGGGGCCTGCGAGCGCGGCCACCGAGAATCGGACGGGGGTAGTCTCAAGCTGGC
CGGCCTGCTCTGGTGCCTGGTCTCGCGCCGCCGTGTATCGCCCCGCCCTGGACGGCAAGGCTGGCCCGGT
CGGCACCAGTTGCGTGAGCGGAAAGATGGCCGCTTCCCGGCCCTGCTGCAGGGAGCTCAAAATGGAGGAC
GCGGCGCTCGGGAGAGCGGGCGGGTGAGTCACCCACACAAAGGAAAAGGGCCTTTCCGTCCTCAGCCGTC
GCTTCATGTGACTCCACGGAGTACCGGGCGCCGTCCAGGCACCTCGATTAGTTCTCGAGCTTTTGGAGTA
CGTCGTCTTTAGGTTGGGGGGAGGGGTTTTATGCGATGGAGTTTCCCCACACTGAGTGGGTGGAGACTGA
AGTTAGGCCAGCTTGGCACTTGATGTAATTCTCCTTGGAATTTGCCCTTTTTGAGTTTGGATCTTGGTTC
ATTCTCAAGCCTCAGACAGTGGTTCAAAGTTTTTTTCTTCCATTTCAGGTGTCGTGACAAGTTTGTACAA
AAAAGCAGGCTGCCACCATGGACTACAAAGACCATGACGGTGATTATAAAGATCATGATATCGATTACAA
GGATGACGATGACAAGATGAGTTCCAGTATGTGGTATATTATGCAGAGCATTCAGAGCAAATACTCTCTC
TCCGAGCGCTTAATCCGAACAATTGCTGCCATCCGTTCCTTCCCACATGATAATGTAGAGGACCTCATCA
GAGGGGGAGCAGATGTGAACTGCACTCATGGCACACTGAAGCCCTTGCACTGTGCCTGTATGGTGTCAGA
TGCTGACTGTGTGGAGTTACTTCTGGAAAAAGGAGCCGAGGTGAATGCCCTGGATGGGTATAACCGAACA
GCCCTCCACTATGCAGCAGAGAAAGATGAGGCTTGTGTGGAGGTCCTATTGGAGTATGGTGCAAACCCCA
ATGCTTTGGATGGCAACAGAGATACCCCACTTCACTGGGCAGCCTTTAAGAACAATGCTGAGTGTGTGCG
GGCTCTCCTAGAGAGCGGGGCCTCTGTCAATGCCCTGGATTACAACAATGATACACCGCTCAGCTGGGCT
GCCATGAAGGGAAATCTTGAGAGTGTCAGCATCCTTCTGGATTATGGCGCAGAGGTCAGAGTCATCAACC
TAATAGGCCAGACACCCATCTCCCGCCTGGTGGCTCTGCTAGTCAGGGGACGTGGAACAGAGAAAGAGGA
CTCTTGCTTTGAGCTCCTCCACAGAGCTGTTGGACACTTTGAATTGAGGAAAAATGGCACCATGCCACGA
GAGGTGGCCAGAGACCCGCAGCTATGTGAAAAACTGACTGTTCTGTGCTCAGCTCCAGGAACTCTAAAAA
CACTCGCTCGCTATGCCGTGCGCCGTAGCCTGGGACTCCAGTATCTCCCCGATGCAGTGAAGGGCCTTCC
ACTGCCAGCTTCTTTGAAGGAATACCTGTTACTTTTAGAATAGACCCAGCTTTCTTGTACAAAGTGGTGA
TAATCGAATTCCGATAATCAACCTCTGGATTACAAAATTTGTGAAAGATTGACTGGTATTCTTAACTATG
TTGCTCCTTTTACGCTATGTGGATACGCTGCTTTAATGCCTTTGTATCATGCTATTGCTTCCCGTATGGC
TTTCATTTTCTCCTCCTTGTATAAATCCTGGTTGCTGTCTCTTTATGAGGAGTTGTGGCCCGTTGTCAGG
CAACGTGGCGTGGTGTGCACTGTGTTTGCTGACGCAACCCCCACTGGTTGGGGCATTGCCACCACCTGTC
AGCTCCTTTCCGGGACTTTCGCTTTCCCCCTCCCTATTGCCACGGCGGAACTCATCGCCGCCTGCCTTGC
CCGCTGCTGGACAGGGGCTCGGCTGTTGGGCACTGACAATTCCGTGGTGTTGTCGGGGAAGCTGACGTCC
TTTCCATGGCTGCTCGCCTGTGTTGCCACCTGGATTCTGCGCGGGACGTCCTTCTGCTACGTCCCTTCGG
CCCTCAATCCAGCGGACCTTCCTTCCCGCGGCCTGCTGCCGGCTCTGCGGCCTCTTCCGCGTCTTCGCCT
TCGCCCTCAGACGAGTCGGATCTCCCTTTGGGCCGCCTCCCCGCATCGGGAATTCCCGCGGTTCGAATTC
TACCGGGTAGGGGAGGCGCTTTTCCCAAGGCAGTCTGGAGCATGCGCTTTAGCAGCCCCGCTGGGCACTT
GGCGCTACACAAGTGGCCTCTGGCCTCGCACACATTCCACATCCACCGGTAGGCGCCAACCGGCTCCGTT
CTTTGGTGGCCCCTTCGCGCCACCTTCTACTCCTCCCCTAGTCAGGAAGTTCCCCCCCGCCCCGCAGCTC
GCGTCGTGCAGGACGTGACAAATGGAAGTAGCACGTCTCACTAGTCTCGTGCAGATGGACAGCACCGCTG
AGCAATGGAAGCGGGTAGGCCTTTGGGGCAGCGGCCAATAGCAGCTTTGCTCCTTCGCTTTCTGGGCTCA
GAGGCTGGGAAGGGGTGGGTCCGGGGGCGGGCTCAGGGGCGGGCTCAGGGGCGGGGCGGGCGCCCGAAGG
TCCTCCGGAGGCCCGGCATTCTGCACGCTTCAAAAGCGCACGTCTGCCGCGCTGTTCTCCTCTTCCTCAT
CTCCGGGCCTTTCGACCTCACGTGGCCACCATGACCGAGTACAAGCCCACGGTGCGCCTCGCCACCCGCG
ACGACGTCCCCAGGGCCGTACGCACCCTCGCCGCCGCGTTCGCCGACTACCCCGCCACGCGCCACACCGT
CGATCCGGACCGCCACATCGAGCGGGTCACCGAGCTGCAAGAACTCTTCCTCACGCGCGTCGGGCTCGAC
ATCGGCAAGGTGTGGGTCGCGGACGACGGCGCCGCGGTGGCGGTCTGGACCACGCCGGAGAGCGTCGAAG
CGGGGGCGGTGTTCGCCGAGATCGGCCCGCGCATGGCCGAGTTGAGCGGTTCCCGGCTGGCCGCGCAGCA
ACAGATGGAAGGCCTCCTGGCGCCGCACCGGCCCAAGGAGCCCGCGTGGTTCCTGGCCACCGTCGGCGTC
TCGCCCGACCACCAGGGCAAGGGTCTGGGCAGCGCCGTCGTGCTCCCCGGAGTGGAGGCGGCCGAGCGCG
CCGGGGTGCCCGCCTTCCTGGAGACCTCCGCGCCCCGCAACCTCCCCTTCTACGAGCGGCTCGGCTTCAC
CGTCACCGCCGACGTCGAGGTGCCCGAAGGACCGCGCACCTGGTGCATGACCCGCAAGCCCGGTGCCTGA
GGTACCTTTAAGACCAATGACTTACAAGGCAGCTGTAGATCTTAGCCACTTTTTAAAAGAAAAGGGGGGA
CTGGAAGGGCTAATTCACTCCCAACGAAGACAAGATCTGCTTTTTGCTTGTACTGGGTCTCTCTGGTTAG
ACCAGATCTGAGCCTGGGAGCTCTCTGGCTAACTAGGGAACCCACTGCTTAAGCCTCAATAAAGCTTGCC
TTGAGTGCTTCAAGTAGTGTGTGCCCGTCTGTTGTGTGACTCTGGTAACTAGAGATCCCTCAGACCCTTT
TAGTCAGTGTGGAAAATCTCTAGCAGTAGTAGTTCATGTCATCTTATTATTCAGTATTTATAACTTGCAA
AGAAATGAATATCAGAGAGTGAGAGGAACTTGTTTATTGCAGCTTATAATGGTTACAAATAAAGCAATAG
CATCACAAATTTCACAAATAAAGCATTTTTTTCACTGCATTCTAGTTGTGGTTTGTCCAAACTCATCAAT
GTATCTTATCATGTCTGGCTCTAGCTATCCCGCCCCTAACTCCGCCCATCCCGCCCCTAACTCCGCCCAG
TTCCGCCCATTCTCCGCCCCATGGCTGACTAATTTTTTTTATTTATGCAGAGGCCGAGGCCGCCTCGGCC
TCTGAGCTATTCCAGAAGTAGTGAGGAGGCTTTTTTGGAGGCCTAGGGACGTACCCAATTCGCCCTATAG
TGAGTCGTATTACGCGCGCTCACTGGCCGTCGTTTTACAACGTCGTGACTGGGAAAACCCTGGCGTTACC
CAACTTAATCGCCTTGCAGCACATCCCCCTTTCGCCAGCTGGCGTAATAGCGAAGAGGCCCGCACCGATC
GCCCTTCCCAACAGTTGCGCAGCCTGAATGGCGAATGGG
[124 nt withheld, positions 6760-6883]
C
[91 nt withheld, positions 6885-6975]
A
[49 nt withheld, positions 6977-7025]
CCTTTGACGTTGGAGTCCACGTTCTTT
[37 nt withheld, positions 7053-7089]
ACCCTATCTCGGTCTATTCTTTTGATTTATAAGGGATTTTGCCGATTTCGGCCTATTGGTTAAAAAATGA
GCTGATTTAACAAAAATTTAACGCGAATTTTAACAAAATATTAACGCTTACAATTTAGGTGGCACTTTTC
GGGGAAATGTGCGCGGAACCCCTATTTGTTTATTTTTCTAAATACATTCAAATATGTATCCGCTCATGAG
ACAATAACCCTGATAAATGCTTCAATAATATTGAAAAAGGAAGAGTATGAGTATTCAACATTTCCGTGTC
GCCCTTATTCCCTTTTTTGCGGCATTTTGCCTTCCTGTTTTTGCTCACCCAGAAACGCTGGTGAAAGTAA
AAGATGCTGAAGATCAGTTGGGTGCACGAGTGGGTTACATCGAACTGGATCTCAACAGCGGTAAGATCCT
TGAGAGTTTTCGCCCCGAAGAACGTTTTCCAATGATGAGCACTTTTAAAGTTCTGCTATGTGGCGCGGTA
TTATCCCGTATTGACGCCGGGCAAGAGCAACTCGGTCGCCGCATACACTATTCTCAGAATGACTTGGTTG
AGTACTCACCAGTCACAGAAAAGCATCTTACGGATGGCATGACAGTAAGAGAATTATGCAGTGCTGCCAT
AACCATGAGTGATAACACTGCGGCCAACTTACTTCTGACAACGATCGGAGGACCGAAGGAGCTAACCGCT
TTTTTGCACAACATGGGGGATCATGTAACTCGCCTTGATCGTTGGGAACCGGAGCTGAATGAAGCCATAC
CAAACGACGAGCGTGACACCACGATGCCTGTAGCAATGGCAACAACGTTGCGCAAACTATTAACTGGCGA
ACTACTTACTCTAGCTTCCCGGCAACAATTAATAGACTGGATGGAGGCGGATAAAGTTGCAGGACCACTT
CTGCGCTCGGCCCTTCCGGCTGGCTGGTTTATTGCTGATAAATCTGGAGCCGGTGAGCGTGGGTCTCGCG
GTATCATTGCAGCACTGGGGCCAGATGGTAAGCCCTCCCGTATCGTAGTTATCTACACGACGGGGAGTCA
GGCAACTATGGATGAACGAAATAGACAGATCGCTGAGATAGGTGCCTCACTGATTAAGCATTGGTAACTG
TCAGACCAAGTTTACTCATATATACTTTAGATTGATTTAAAACTTCATTTTTAATTTAAAAGGATCTAGG
TGAAGATCCTTTTTGATAATCTCATGACCAAAATCCCTTAACGTGAGTTTTCGTTCCACTGAGCGTCAGA
CCCCGTAGAAAAGATCAAAGGATCTTCTTGAGATCCTTTTTTTCTGCGCGTAATCTGCTGCTTGCAAACA
AAAAAACCACCGCTACCAGCGGTGGTTTGTTTGCCGGATCAAGAGCTACCAACTCTTTTTCCGAAGGTAA
CTGGCTTCAGCAGAGCGCAGATACCAAATACTGTTCTTCTAGTGTAGCCGTAGTTAGGCCACCACTTCAA
GAACTCTGTAGCACCGCCTACATACCTCGCTCTGCTAATCCTGTTACCAGTGGCTGCTGCCAGTGGCGAT
AAGTCGTGTCTTACCGGGTTGGACTCAAGACGATAGTTACCGGATAAGGCGCAGCGGTCGGGCTGAACGG
GGGGTTCGTGCACACAGCCCAGCTTGGAGCGAACGACCTACACCGAACTGAGATACCTACAGCGTGAGCT
ATGAGAAAGCGCCACGCTTCCCGAAGAGAGAAAGGCGGACAGGTATCCGGTAAGCGGCAGGGTCGGAACA
GGAGAGCGCACGAGGGAGCTTCCAGGGGGAAACGCCTGGTATCTTTATAGTCCTGTCGGGTTTCGCCACC
TCTGACTTGAGCGTCGATTTTTGTGATGCTCGTCAGGGGGGCGGAGCCTATGGAAAAACGCCAGCAACGC
GGCCTTTTTACGGTTCCTGGCCTTTTGCTGGCCTTTTGCTCACATGTTCTTTCCTGCGTTATCCCCTGAT
TCTGTGGATAACCGTATTACCGCCTTTGAGTGAGCTGATACCGCTCGCCGCAGCCGAACGACCGAGCGCA
GCGAGTCAGTGAGCGAGGAAGCGGAAGAGCGCCCAATACGCAAACCGCCTCTCCCCGCGCGTTGGCCGAT
TCATTAATGCAGCTGGCACGACAGGTTTCCCGACTGGAAAGCGGGCAGTGAGCGCAACGCAATTAATGTG
AGTTAGCTCACTCATTAGGCACCCCAGGCTTTACACTTTATGCTTCCGGCTCGTATGTTGTGTGGAATTG
TGAGCGGATAACAATTTCACACAGGAAACAGCTATGACCATGATTACGCCAAGCGCGCAATTAACCCTCA
CTAAAGGGAACAAAAGCTGGAGCTGCAAGCTT
Features (pLannotate 1.2.2; 33 found; start..end, strand, type, name):
      3..229     +  promoter       RSV promoter: Rous sarcoma virus enhancer/promoter
    230..410     +  LTR            5' LTR (truncated): truncated 5' long terminal repeat (LTR) from HIV-1
    457..582     +  misc_feature   HIV-1 Ψ: packaging signal of human immunodeficiency virus type 1
    566..929     +  CDS            HIV-1 gag (fragment): gag protein from human immunodeficiency virus 1; gag
   1075..1308    +  misc_feature   RRE: The Rev response element (RRE) of HIV-1 allows for Rev-dependent mRNA export from the nucleus to the cytoplasm.
   1685..1785    +  CDS            Rev (fragment): human immunodeficiency virus 1 (HIV-1) Rev protein; rev; enhances nuclear export of unspliced and incompletely spliced viral mRNAs
   1803..1920    +  misc_feature   cPPT/CTS: central polypurine tract and central termination sequence of HIV-1
   1938..1958    +  protein_bind   attB4: mutant version of attB; core recombination site for the Gateway® BP reaction BP Clonase™
   1978..2189    +  promoter       EF-1α core promoter: core promoter for human elongation factor EF-1α
   2190..2299    +  intron         EF-1α intron A (fragment): intron upstream of the start codon of human EF-1α
   2925..3128    +  intron         EF-1α intron A: truncated intron upstream of the start codon of human EF-1α
   3137..3161    +  protein_bind   attB1: mutant version of attB; recombination site for the Gateway® BP reaction BP Clonase™
   3171..3236    +  CDS            3xFLAG: three tandem FLAG® epitope tags, followed by an enterokinase cleavage site
   3237..4100    +  CDS            ASB8: ASB8_HUMAN - Experimental evidence at protein level: Swiss-Prot protein existence level 1. May be a substrate-recognition component of a SCF-like ECS (Elongin-Cullin-SOCS-box protein) E3 ubiquitin-protein ligase complex which mediates the ubiquitination and subsequent proteasomal degradation of target proteins. From Homo sapiens (Human).
   4104..4128    -  protein_bind   attB2: mutant version of attB; recombination site for the Gateway® BP reaction BP Clonase™
   4146..4734    +  misc_feature   WPRE: woodchuck hepatitis virus posttranscriptional regulatory element
   4765..5264    +  promoter       PGK promoter: mouse phosphoglycerate kinase 1 promoter
   5281..5880    +  CDS            PuroR: puromycin N-acetyltransferase; pac from Streptomyces alboniger; confers resistance to puromycin
   5870..5950    +  CDS            nef (fragment): NEF_HV1Z2 - Experimental evidence at protein level: Swiss-Prot protein existence level 1. Extracellular Nef protein targets CD4(+) T-lymphocytes for apoptosis by interacting with CXCR4 surface receptors. From Human immunodeficiency virus type 1 group M subtype D (isolate Z2/CDC-Z34) (HIV-1).
   5952..6185    +  LTR            3' LTR (ΔU3): self-inactivating 3' long terminal repeat (LTR) from HIV-1
   6257..6378    +  polyA_signal   SV40 poly(A) signal: SV40 polyadenylation signal
   6418..6553    +  rep_origin     SV40 ori: SV40 origin of replication
   6574..6592    -  promoter       T7 promoter: promoter for bacteriophage T7 RNA polymerase
   6600..6755    +  CDS            lacZα (fragment): LacZα fragment of β-galactosidase; lacZ fragment
   6760..7188    +  rep_origin     f1 ori (sequence partly withheld): f1 bacteriophage origin of replication; arrow indicates direction of (+) strand synthesis
   7241..7345    +  promoter       AmpR promoter: bla
   7346..8206    +  CDS            AmpR: β-lactamase; bla; confers resistance to ampicillin, carbenicillin, and related antibiotics
   8377..8965    +  rep_origin     ori: high-copy-number ColE1/pMB1/pBR322/pUC origin of replication
   9148..9240    +  CDS            lacI (fragment): lac repressor; lacI; The lac repressor binds to the lac operator to inhibit transcription in E. coli. This inhibition can be relieved by adding lactose or isopropyl-β-D-thiogalactopyranoside (IPTG).
   9253..9274    +  protein_bind   CAP binding site: CAP binding activates transcription in the presence of cAMP. E. coli catabolite activator protein
   9289..9319    +  promoter       lac promoter: promoter for the E. coli lac operon
   9327..9343    +  protein_bind   lac operator: The lac repressor binds to the lac operator to inhibit transcription in E. coli. This inhibition can be relieved by adding lactose or isopropyl-β-D-thiogalactopyranoside (IPTG). lac repressor encoded by lacI
   9388..9406    +  promoter       T3 promoter: promoter for bacteriophage T3 RNA polymerase
