[The description below was written by a language model from this plasmid's Addgene catalogue record and pLannotate feature annotations shown in this document.]
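Description:
pLV-puro-EF1A-3XFLAG-hASB8_L199R is a lentiviral mammalian expression plasmid of about 9.4 kb built on the VectorBuilder pLV backbone. It is maintained in E. coli through a high-copy ColE1/pUC-type origin and an ampicillin resistance gene (β-lactamase). An f1 origin, an SV40 origin, T7 and T3 promoters and leftover lac fragments are also present in the backbone. The transfer cassette has a third-generation, self-inactivating layout. An RSV promoter replaces U3 to drive a truncated HIV-1 5' LTR, followed by the Ψ packaging signal with a partial gag sequence, the Rev response element for Rev-dependent nuclear export of the genomic RNA, and the cPPT/CTS element. The cassette ends in a ΔU3 3' LTR, which silences LTR promoter activity after integration, and an SV40 polyadenylation signal lies downstream of it.

The payload is human ASB8, annotated as a probable substrate-recognition subunit of an Elongin-Cullin-SOCS-box E3 ubiquitin ligase. It is fused at its N terminus to a 3xFLAG epitope for detection or immunoprecipitation and carries the L199R substitution, which the depositor states disrupts binding to XPO1 (exportin 1). Expression comes from the human EF1A promoter with its intron A, and Gateway attB4, attB1 and attB2 sites flank the promoter and coding modules as remnants of recombinational assembly. A WPRE follows the open reading frame to enhance transcript expression. A separate mouse PGK promoter drives puromycin N-acetyltransferase, allowing selection of transduced cells. The construct is suited to making stable cell lines expressing an XPO1-binding-deficient ASB8, presumably as a comparison to the wild-type protein in the associated work on compound-induced XPO1 degradation.
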