Addgene plasmid #242466: pLV-puro-EF1A-3XFLAG-hASB8_L199R
Purpose: Expresses human ASB8 protein with an N-terminal 3xFLAG tag along with a puromycin selection marker. The L199R mutation disrupts XPO1 binding.
Depositing lab: Dirk Daelemans. Depositing organization: Katholieke Universiteit Leuven. Publication: SINE compounds activate exportin 1 degradation through an allosteric mechanism. Wing CE, Fung HYJ, Kwanten B, Cagatay T, Niesman AB, Jacquemyn M, Gharghabi M, Permentier B, Shakya B, Nandi R, Ready JM, Kashyap T, Shacham S, Landesman Y, Lapalombella R, Daelemans D, Chook YM. Nat Chem Biol. 2025 Dec;21(12):2002-2013. doi: 10.1038/s41589-025-02058-0. Epub 2025 Nov 21. PubMed 41286136.
Backbone
  Vector backbone: VectorBuilder pLV
  Backbone manufacturer: VectorBuilder
  Backbone size w/o insert (bp): 8494
  Total vector size (bp): 9430
  Vector type: Mammalian Expression, Lentiviral
  Selectable markers: Puromycin
Growth in bacteria
  Bacterial resistance: Ampicillin, 100 μg/mL
  Growth temperature: 37°C
  Growth strain: NEB Stable
  Copy number: High Copy
Gene/Insert
  Gene/Insert name: ASB8
  Species: H. sapiens (human)
  Insert size (bp): 936
  Mutation: L199R
  GenBank ID: NM_024095.5
  Entrez Gene: ASB8 (a.k.a. PP14212)
  Promoter: EF1A
  Tag / fusion protein: 3xFLAG (N terminal on insert)
  Cloning method: Other
  Sequencing primers: 5′ GGATCTTGGTTCATTCTCAAGCCTC
Terms and licenses: Academic/Nonprofit Terms; Industry Terms: Not Available to Industry
Depositor comments: Please visit https://doi.org/10.1101/2024.10.07.617049 for bioRxiv preprint.
How to cite: pLV-puro-EF1A-3XFLAG-hASB8_L199R was a gift from Dirk Daelemans (Addgene plasmid # 242466 ; http://n2t.net/addgene:242466 ; RRID:Addgene_242466)
